>Addgene plasmid #163471 | AiP1269-scAAV-mscRE4-minBGpromoter-SYFP2-WPRE3-bGHpA | depositor full sequence | sequence record 316829 | Full Sequence
AAAGCTTCCCGGGGGGATCTGGGCCACTCCCTCTCTGCGCGCTCGCTCGCTCACTGAGGCCGGGCGACCA
AAGGTCGCCCGACGCCCGGGCTTTGCCCGGGCGGCCTCAGTGAGCGAGCGAGCGCGCAGAGAGGGAGTGG
CCAACTCCATCACTAGGGGTTCCTGGAGGGGTGGAGTCGTGACCTAGGACGCGTATAAGCCTTGGGGGCA
ATCAAACTATTACATTGAGTCCTTGGATTTGCTACAAATTACATTTTAAATGCAATCATTTTATAAAAGC
TTCAACACTCACACTTGGAAGCGTTACCCTGTTGAATATCACTGACTCACTAACTTGCATTGCCATGCTA
ACTTGCTTTCAGAGAGATCTCAGAACACATCATCTTCTGCTATTTCAATACATGCACATTAATTTCCTAT
CAACGTGTGCTGATCAGGAACTCTGTAATCTGGCACCGGTGTTTATTTTTATTCCTGTCTATTCCTGTTG
GCTCACGAAAAGATTGTTTGAGCAAGTGTTTTATGGTGAGTTGTATCATATGTACATTGATTTAATCTGC
CCACATTCAGTTCTACAAGCGGAGCCAAAAAAATAGAGACAAGCATAATTTTCATTCAACATGAGCCCCT
CAATGCAAGCCAAGTACCTCATCTGGTGCTCAGCTAAAGCAACAGCAATCTGTTCCACCCTGGAGACACA
ACTGGCCACAGAAAACTTAGTGAAAAGAGGCAATGCTATGCACAGGACAAATGAGCTCGGGCTGGGCATA
AAAGTCAGGGCAGAGCCATCTATTGCTTACATTTGCTTCTGGGATCCAGATCTTTCGAAGCTAGCGCTAC
CGGTCGCCACCATGGTGAGCAAGGGCGAGGAGCTGTTCACCGGGGTGGTGCCCATCCTGGTCGAGCTGGA
CGGCGACGTAAACGGCCACAAGTTCAGCGTGTCCGGCGAGGGCGAGGGCGATGCCACCTACGGCAAGCTG
ACCCTGAAGCTGATCTGCACCACCGGCAAGCTGCCCGTGCCCTGGCCCACCCTCGTGACCACCCTGGGCT
ACGGCGTGCAGTGCTTCGCCCGCTACCCCGACCACATGAAGCAGCACGACTTCTTCAAGTCCGCCATGCC
CGAAGGCTACGTCCAGGAGCGCACCATCTTCTTCAAGGACGACGGCAACTACAAGACCCGCGCCGAGGTG
AAGTTCGAGGGCGACACCCTGGTGAACCGCATCGAGCTGAAGGGCATCGACTTCAAGGAGGACGGCAACA
TCCTGGGGCACAAGCTGGAGTACAACTACAACAGCCACAACGTCTATATCACCGCCGACAAGCAGAAGAA
CGGCATCAAGGCCAACTTCAAGATCCGCCACAACATCGAGGACGGCGGCGTGCAGCTCGCCGACCACTAC
CAGCAGAACACCCCCATCGGCGACGGCCCCGTGCTGCTGCCCGACAACCACTACCTGAGCTACCAGTCCA
AGCTGAGCAAAGACCCCAACGAGAAGCGCGATCACATGGTCCTGCTGGAGTTCGTGACCGCCGCCGGGAT
CACTCTCGGCATGGACGAGCTGTACAAGTAAGTCGACGGCGCGCCGCGGCCGCGAATTCGATATCATAAT
CAACCTCTGGATTACAAAATTTGTGAAAGATTGACTGGTATTCTTAACTATGTTGCTCCTTTTACGCTAT
GTGGATACGCTGCTTTAATGCCTTTGTATCATGCTATTGCTTCCCGTATGGCTTTCATTTTCTCCTCCTT
GTATAAATCCTGGTTAGTTCTTGCCACGGCGGAACTCATCGCCGCCTGCCTTGCCCGCTGCTGGACAGGG
GCTCGGCTGTTGGGCACTGACAATTCCGTGGCTCGAGCGACTGTGCCTTCTAGTTGCCAGCCATCTGTTG
TTTGCCCCTCCCCCGTGCCTTCCTTGACCCTGGAAGGTGCCACTCCCACTGTCCTTTCCTAATAAAATGA
GGAAATTGCATCGCATTGTCTGAGTAGGTGTCATTCTATTCTGGGGGGTGGGGTGGGGCAGGACAGCAAG
GGGGAGGATTGGGAAGACAATAGCAGGCATGACTAGTCCACTCCCTCTCTGCGCGCTCGCTCGCTCACTG
AGGCCGGGCGACCAAAGGTCGCCCGACGCCCGGGCTTTGCCCGGGCGGCCTCAGTGAGCGAGCGAGCGCG
CAGAGAGGGACAGATCCGGGCCCGCATGCGTCGACAATTCACTGGCCGTCGTTTTACAACGTCGTGACTG
GGAAAACCCTGGCGTTACCCAACTTAATCGCCTTGCAGCACATCCCCCTTTCGCCAGCTGGCGTAATAGC
GAAGAGGCCCGCACCGATCGCCCTTCCCAACAGTTGCGCAGCCTGAATGGCGAATGGCGCCTGATGCGGT
ATTTTCTCCTTACGCATCTGTGCGGTATTTCACACCGCATATGGTGCACTCTCAGTACAATCTGCTCTGA
TGCCGCATAGTTAAGCCAGCCCCGACACCCGCCAACACCCGCTGACGCGCCCTGACGGGCTTGTCTGCTC
CCGGCATCCGCTTACAGACAAGCTGTGACCGTCTCCGGGAGCTGCATGTGTCAGAGGTTTTCACCGTCAT
CACCGAAACGCGCGAGACGAAAGGGCCTCGTGATACGCCTATTTTTATAGGTTAATGTCATGATAATAAT
GGTTTCTTAGACGTCAGGTGGCACTTTTCGGGGAAATGTGCGCGGAACCCCTATTTGTTTATTTTTCTAA
ATACATTCAAATATGTATCCGCTCATGAGACAATAACCCTGATAAATGCTTCAATAATATTGAAAAAGGA
AGAGTATGAGTATTCAACATTTCCGTGTCGCCCTTATTCCCTTTTTTGCGGCATTTTGCCTTCCTGTTTT
TGCTCACCCAGAAACGCTGGTGAAAGTAAAAGATGCTGAAGATCAGTTGGGTGCACGAGTGGGTTACATC
GAACTGGATCTCAACAGCGGTAAGATCCTTGAGAGTTTTCGCCCCGAAGAACGTTTTCCAATGATGAGCA
CTTTTAAAGTTCTGCTATGTGGCGCGGTATTATCCCGTATTGACGCCGGGCAAGAGCAACTCGGTCGCCG
CATACACTATTCTCAGAATGACTTGGTTGAGTACTCACCAGTCACAGAAAAGCATCTTACGGATGGCATG
ACAGTAAGAGAATTATGCAGTGCTGCCATAACCATGAGTGATAACACTGCGGCCAACTTACTTCTGACAA
CGATCGGAGGACCGAAGGAGCTAACCGCTTTTTTGCACAACATGGGGGATCATGTAACTCGCCTTGATCG
TTGGGAACCGGAGCTGAATGAAGCCATACCAAACGACGAGCGTGACACCACGATGCCTGTAGCAATGGCA
ACAACGTTGCGCAAACTATTAACTGGCGAACTACTTACTCTAGCTTCCCGGCAACAATTAATAGACTGGA
TGGAGGCGGATAAAGTTGCAGGACCACTTCTGCGCTCGGCCCTTCCGGCTGGCTGGTTTATTGCTGATAA
ATCTGGAGCCGGTGAGCGTGGGTCTCGCGGTATCATTGCAGCACTGGGGCCAGATGGTAAGCCCTCCCGT
ATCGTAGTTATCTACACGACGGGGAGTCAGGCAACTATGGATGAACGAAATAGACAGATCGCTGAGATAG
GTGCCTCACTGATTAAGCATTGGTAACTGTCAGACCAAGTTTACTCATATATACTTTAGATTGATTTAAA
ACTTCATTTTTAATTTAAAAGGATCTAGGTGAAGATCCTTTTTGATAATCTCATGACCAAAATCCCTTAA
CGTGAGTTTTCGTTCCACTGAGCGTCAGACCCCGTAGAAAAGATCAAAGGATCTTCTTGAGATCCTTTTT
TTCTGCGCGTAATCTGCTGCTTGCAAACAAAAAAACCACCGCTACCAGCGGTGGTTTGTTTGCCGGATCA
AGAGCTACCAACTCTTTTTCCGAAGGTAACTGGCTTCAGCAGAGCGCAGATACCAAATACTGTTCTTCTA
GTGTAGCCGTAGTTAGGCCACCACTTCAAGAACTCTGTAGCACCGCCTACATACCTCGCTCTGCTAATCC
TGTTACCAGTGGCTGCTGCCAGTGGCGATAAGTCGTGTCTTACCGGGTTGGACTCAAGACGATAGTTACC
GGATAAGGCGCAGCGGTCGGGCTGAACGGGGGGTTCGTGCACACAGCCCAGCTTGGAGCGAACGACCTAC
ACCGAACTGAGATACCTACAGCGTGAGCTATGAGAAAGCGCCACGCTTCCCGAAGGGAGAAAGGCGGACA
GGTATCCGGTAAGCGGCAGGGTCGGAACAGGAGAGCGCACGAGGGAGCTTCCAGGGGGAAACGCCTGGTA
TCTTTATAGTCCTGTCGGGTTTCGCCACCTCTGACTTGAGCGTCGATTTTTGTGATGCTCGTCAGGGGGG
CGGAGCCTATGGAAAAACGCCAGCAACGCGGCCTTTTTACGGTTCCTGGCCTTTTGCTGGCCTTTTGCTC
ACATGTTCTTTCCTGCGTTATCCCCTGATTCTGTGGATAACCGTATTACCGCCTTTGAGTGAGCTGATAC
CGCTCGCCGCAGCCGAACGACCGAGCGCAGCGAGTCAGTGAGCGAGGAAGCGGAAGAGCGCCCAATACGC
AAACCGCCTCTCCCCGCGCGTTGGCCGATTCATTAATGCAGCTGGCACGACAGGTTTCCCGACTGGAAAG
CGGGCAGTGAGCGCAACGCAATTAATGTGAGTTAGCTCACTCATTAGGCACCCCAGGCTTTACACTTTAT
GCTTCCGGCTCGTATGTTGTGTGGAATTGTGAGCGGATAACAATTTCACACAGGAAACAGCTATGACCAT
GATTACGCCAAGCTCTCGAGATCTAG
Features (pLannotate 1.2.2; 16 found; start..end, strand, type, name):
     22..129     +  repeat_region  AAV2 ITR (fragment): inverted terminal repeat of adeno-associated virus serotype 2 inverted
    852..1568    +  CDS            SYFP2: SYFP2 is a basic (constitutively fluorescent) yellow fluorescent protein published in 2006, derived from Aequorea victoria. It is reported to be a very rapidly-maturing monomer with moderate acid sensitivity.
   1608..1765    +  misc_feature   WPRE (fragment): woodchuck hepatitis virus posttranscriptional regulatory element
   1771..1851    +  misc_feature   WPRE (fragment): woodchuck hepatitis virus posttranscriptional regulatory element
   1861..1972    +  polyA_signal   bGH poly(A) signal: bovine growth hormone polyadenylation signal
   2068..2173    +  repeat_region  AAV2 ITR (fragment): inverted terminal repeat of adeno-associated virus serotype 2 inverted
   2207..2364    +  CDS            lacZα (fragment): LacZα fragment of β-galactosidase; lacZ fragment
   2370..2469    -  misc_feature   bom (fragment): basis of mobility region from pBR322
   2571..2606    -  CDS            rop (fragment): Rop protein, which maintains plasmids at low copy number; rop
   2701..2805    +  promoter       AmpR promoter: bla
   2806..3666    +  CDS            AmpR: β-lactamase; bla; confers resistance to ampicillin, carbenicillin, and related antibiotics
   3837..4425    +  rep_origin     ori: high-copy-number ColE1/pMB1/pBR322/pUC origin of replication
   4608..4700    +  CDS            lacI (fragment): lac repressor; lacI; The lac repressor binds to the lac operator to inhibit transcription in E. coli. This inhibition can be relieved by adding lactose or isopropyl-β-D-thiogalactopyranoside (IPTG).
   4713..4734    +  protein_bind   CAP binding site: CAP binding activates transcription in the presence of cAMP. E. coli catabolite activator protein
   4749..4779    +  promoter       lac promoter: promoter for the E. coli lac operon
   4787..4803    +  protein_bind   lac operator: The lac repressor binds to the lac operator to inhibit transcription in E. coli. This inhibition can be relieved by adding lactose or isopropyl-β-D-thiogalactopyranoside (IPTG). lac repressor encoded by lacI
