[The description below was written by a language model from this plasmid's Addgene catalogue record and pLannotate feature annotations shown in this document.]
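Description:
AiP1269-scAAV-mscRE4-minBGpromoter-SYFP2-WPRE3-bGHpA is a self-complementary AAV transfer plasmid from the Allen Institute's enhancer-virus collection, built for packaging into recombinant AAV that labels specific brain cell subclasses. It is maintained in E. coli on a high-copy ColE1/pUC-type origin with ampicillin selection through the bla gene and its own promoter. A recombination-deficient strain is listed for growth, which is usual for plasmids carrying repeat-prone ITRs. The backbone also carries non-functional cloning-vector remnants: fragments of lacZα, lacI, rop and bom, plus a lac promoter, operator and CAP site.

The payload lies between two AAV2 inverted terminal repeats, both annotated only as fragments. That is in keeping with a self-complementary design, where one ITR is normally altered so the genome packages as a double-stranded hairpin and expresses quickly, at the cost of reduced cargo capacity. According to the name and catalogue fields, the mscRE4 enhancer element sits upstream of a minimal beta-globin promoter. Neither is annotated in the feature table, but both presumably occupy the unannotated stretch between the left ITR and the reporter. The minimal promoter has little activity by itself, so expression depends on the enhancer, which restricts it to the cell populations where that element is active. The record does not state which subclass mscRE4 targets. The cassette drives SYFP2, a fast-maturing monomeric yellow fluorescent protein. It is followed by WPRE3, a shortened woodchuck post-transcriptional element detected as two fragments, which boosts transcript expression while saving space, and by a bovine growth hormone polyadenylation signal.

The construct serves as an enhancer-driven fluorescent reporter virus for cell-type-specific labelling, although the depositor now recommends two alternative plasmids in its place.
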