Addgene plasmid #163471: AiP1269-scAAV-mscRE4-minBGpromoter-SYFP2-WPRE3-bGHpA
Purpose: As alternatives to this plasmid, the Allen Institute for Brain Science recommends either https://www.addgene.org/164457/ or https://www.addgene.org/164458/
Depositing lab: Allen Institute for Brain Science & Bosiljka Tasic. Depositing organization: Allen Institute. Publication: Enhancer viruses for combinatorial cell-subclass-specific labeling. Graybuck LT, Daigle TL, Sedeno-Cortes AE, Walker M, Kalmbach B, Lenz GH, Morin E, Nguyen TN, Garren E, Bendrick JL, Kim TK, Zhou T, Mortrud M, Yao S, Siverts LA, Larsen R, Gore BB, Szelenyi ER, Trader C, Balaram P, van Velthoven CTJ, Chiang M, Mich JK, Dee N, Goldy J, Cetin AH, Smith K, Way SW, Esposito L, Yao Z, Gradinaru V, Sunkin SM, Lein E, Levi BP, Ting JT, Zeng H, Tasic B. Neuron. 2021 Mar 23. pii: S0896-6273(21)00159-8. doi: 10.1016/j.neuron.2021.03.011. PubMed 33789083.
Backbone
  Vector backbone: scAAV-mscRE4-minBGpromoter-SYFP2-WPRE3-bGHpA
  Backbone manufacturer: Allen Institute
  Vector type: AAV
Growth in bacteria
  Bacterial resistance: Ampicillin, 100 μg/mL
  Growth temperature: 37°C
  Growth strain: NEB Stable
  Copy number: High Copy
Gene/Insert
  Gene/Insert name: SYFP2
  Species: Synthetic
  Insert size (bp): 720
  Promoter: Beta Globin minimal promoter
  Cloning method: Gibson Cloning
  Sequencing primers: 5′ AAGGGCGAGGAGCTGTTCAC; 3′ CCATGTGATCGCGCTTCTCGTTG
Terms and licenses: Academic/Nonprofit Terms; Industry Terms: Not Available to Industry
Depositor comments: Funded by BRAIN initiative.
How to cite: AiP1269-scAAV-mscRE4-minBGpromoter-SYFP2-WPRE3-bGHpA was a gift from Allen Institute for Brain Science & Bosiljka Tasic (Addgene plasmid # 163471)
